>Addgene plasmid #78024 | PTK7 gRNA (BRDN0001146728) | addgene full sequence | sequence record 189069 | Addgene Assembled Sequence
CCCGGGTGCAAAGATGGATAAAGTTTTAAACAGAGAGGAATCTTTGCAGCTAATGGACCTTCTAGGTCTT
GAAAGGAGTGGGAATTGGCTCCGGTGCCCGTCAGTGGGCAGAGCGCACATCGCCCACAGTCCCCGAGAAG
TTGGGGGGAGGGGTCGGCAATTGATCCGGTGCCTAGAGAAGGTGGCGCGGGGTAAACTGGGAAAGTGATG
TCGTGTACTGGCTCCGCCTTTTTCCCGAGGGTGGGGGAGAACCGTATATAAGTGCAGTAGTCGCCGTGAA
CGTTCTTTTTCGCAACGGGTTTGCCGCCAGAACACAGGTAAGTGCCGTGTGTGGTTCCCGCGGGCCTGGC
CTCTTTACGGGTTATGGCCCTTGCGTGCCTTGAATTACTTCCACCTGGCTGCAGTACGTGATTCTTGATC
CCGAGCTTCGGGTTGGAAGTGGGTGGGAGAGTTCGAGGCCTTGCGCTTAAGGAGCCCCTTCGCCTCGTGC
TTGAGTTGAGGCCTGGCCTGGGCGCTGGGGCCGCCGCGTGCGAATCTGGTGGCACCTTCGCGCCTGTCTC
GCTGCTTTCGATAAGTCTCTAGCCATTTAAAATTTTTGATGACCTGCTGCGACGCTTTTTTTCTGGCAAG
ATAGTCTTGTAAATGCGGGCCAAGATCTGCACACTGGTATTTCGGTTTTTGGGGCCGCGGGCGGCGACGG
GGCCCGTGCGTCCCAGCGCACATGTTCGGCGAGGCGGGGCCTGCGAGCGCGGCCACCGAGAATCGGACGG
GGGTAGTCTCAAGCTGGCCGGCCTGCTCTGGTGCCTGGCCTCGCGCCGCCGTGTATCGCCCCGCCCTGGG
CGGCAAGGCTGGCCCGGTCGGCACCAGTTGCGTGAGCGGAAAGATGGCCGCTTCCCGGCCCTGCTGCAGG
GAGCTCAAAATGGAGGACGCGGCGCTCGGGAGAGCGGGCGGGTGAGTCACCCACACAAAGGAAAAGGGCC
TTTCCGTCCTCAGCCGTCGCTTCATGTGACTCCACGGAGTACCGGGCGCCGTCCAGGCACCTCGATTAGT
TCTCGAGCTTTTGGAGTACGTCGTCTTTAGGTTGGGGGGAGGGGTTTTATGCGATGGAGTTTCCCCACAC
TGAGTGGGTGGAGACTGAAGTTAGGCCAGCTTGGCACTTGATGTAATTCTCCTTGGAATTTGCCCTTTTT
GAGTTTGGATCTTGGTTCATTCTCAAGCCTCAGACAGTGGTTCAAAGTTTTTTTCTTCCATTTCAGGTGT
CGTGACGTACGGCCACCATGACCGAGTACAAGCCCACGGTGCGCCTCGCCACCCGCGACGACGTCCCCAG
GGCCGTACGCACCCTCGCCGCCGCGTTCGCCGACTACCCCGCCACGCGCCACACCGTCGATCCGGACCGC
CACATCGAGCGGGTCACCGAGCTGCAAGAACTCTTCCTCACGCGCGTCGGGCTCGACATCGGCAAGGTGT
GGGTCGCGGACGACGGCGCCGCCGTGGCGGTCTGGACCACGCCGGAGAGCGTCGAAGCGGGGGCGGTGTT
CGCCGAGATCGGCCCGCGCATGGCCGAGTTGAGCGGTTCCCGGCTGGCCGCGCAGCAACAGATGGAAGGC
CTCCTGGCGCCGCACCGGCCCAAGGAGCCCGCGTGGTTCCTGGCCACCGTCGGAGTCTCGCCCGACCACC
AGGGCAAGGGTCTGGGCAGCGCCGTCGTGCTCCCCGGAGTGGAGGCGGCCGAGCGCGCCGGGGTGCCCGC
CTTCCTGGAGACCTCCGCGCCCCGCAACCTCCCCTTCTACGAGCGGCTCGGCTTCACCGTCACCGCCGAC
GTCGAGGTGCCCGAAGGACCGCGCACCTGGTGCATGACCCGCAAGCCCGGTGCCTGAACGCGTTAAGTCG
ACAATCAACCTCTGGATTACAAAATTTGTGAAAGATTGACTGGTATTCTTAACTATGTTGCTCCTTTTAC
GCTATGTGGATACGCTGCTTTAATGCCTTTGTATCATGCTATTGCTTCCCGTATGGCTTTCATTTTCTCC
TCCTTGTATAAATCCTGGTTGCTGTCTCTTTATGAGGAGTTGTGGCCCGTTGTCAGGCAACGTGGCGTGG
TGTGCACTGTGTTTGCTGACGCAACCCCCACTGGTTGGGGCATTGCCACCACCTGTCAGCTCCTTTCCGG
GACTTTCGCTTTCCCCCTCCCTATTGCCACGGCGGAACTCATCGCCGCCTGCCTTGCCCGCTGCTGGACA
GGGGCTCGGCTGTTGGGCACTGACAATTCCGTGGTGTTGTCGGGGAAATCATCGTCCTTTCCTTGGCTGC
TCGCCTGTGTTGCCACCTGGATTCTGCGCGGGACGTCCTTCTGCTACGTCCCTTCGGCCCTCAATCCAGC
GGACCTTCCTTCCCGCGGCCTGCTGCCGGCTCTGCGGCCTCTTCCGCGTCTTCGCCTTCGCCCTCAGACG
AGTCGGATCTCCCTTTGGGCCGCCTCCCCGCGTCGACTTTAAGACCAATGACTTACAAGGCAGCTGTAGA
TCTTAGCCACTTTTTAAAAGAAAAGGGGGGACTGGAAGGGCTAATTCACTCCCAACGAAGACAAGATCTG
CTTTTTGCTTGTACTGGGTCTCTCTGGTTAGACCAGATCTGAGCCTGGGAGCTCTCTGGCTAACTAGGGA
ACCCACTGCTTAAGCCTCAATAAAGCTTGCCTTGAGTGCTTCAAGTAGTGTGTGCCCGTCTGTTGTGTGA
CTCTGGTAACTAGAGATCCCTCAGACCCTTTTAGTCAGTGTGGAAAATCTCTAGCAGTACGTATAGTAGT
TCATGTCATCTTATTATTCAGTATTTATAACTTGCAAAGAAATGAATATCAGAGAGTGAGAGGAACTTGT
TTATTGCAGCTTATAATGGTTACAAATAAAGCAATAGCATCACAAATTTCACAAATAAAGCATTTTTTTC
ACTGCATTCTAGTTGTGGTTTGTCCAAACTCATCAATGTATCTTATCATGTCTGGCTCTAGCTATCCCGC
CCCTAACTCCGCCCATCCCGCCCCTAACTCCGCCCAGTTCCGCCCATTCTCCGCCCCATGGCTGACTAAT
TTTTTTTATTTATGCAGAGGCCGAGGCCGCCTCGGCCTCTGAGCTATTCCAGAAGTAGTGAGGAGGCTTT
TTTGGAGGCCTAGGGACGTACCCAATTCGCCCTATAGTGAGTCGTATTACGCGCGCTCACTGGCCGTCGT
TTTACAACGTCGTGACTGGGAAAACCCTGGCGTTACCCAACTTAATCGCCTTGCAGCACATCCCCCTTTC
GCCAGCTGGCGTAATAGCGAAGAGGCCCGCACCGATCGCCCTTCCCAACAGTTGCGCAGCCTGAATGGCG
AATGGG
[124 nt withheld, positions 3367-3490]
C
[91 nt withheld, positions 3492-3582]
A
[49 nt withheld, positions 3584-3632]
CCTTTGACGTTGGAGTCCACGTTCTTT
[37 nt withheld, positions 3660-3696]
ACCCTATCTCGGTCTATTCTTTTGATTTATAAGGGATTTTGCCGATTTCGGCCTATTGGTTAAAAAATGA
GCTGATTTAACAAAAATTTAACGCGAATTTTAACAAAATATTAACGCTTACAATTTAGGTGGCACTTTTC
GGGGAAATGTGCGCGGAACCCCTATTTGTTTATTTTTCTAAATACATTCAAATATGTATCCGCTCATGAG
ACAATAACCCTGATAAATGCTTCAATAATATTGAAAAAGGAAGAGTATGAGTATTCAACATTTCCGTGTC
GCCCTTATTCCCTTTTTTGCGGCATTTTGCCTTCCTGTTTTTGCTCACCCAGAAACGCTGGTGAAAGTAA
AAGATGCTGAAGATCAGTTGGGTGCACGAGTGGGTTACATCGAACTGGATCTCAACAGCGGTAAGATCCT
TGAGAGTTTTCGCCCCGAAGAACGTTTTCCAATGATGAGCACTTTTAAAGTTCTGCTATGTGGCGCGGTA
TTATCCCGTATTGACGCCGGGCAAGAGCAACTCGGTCGCCGCATACACTATTCTCAGAATGACTTGGTTG
AGTACTCACCAGTCACAGAAAAGCATCTTACGGATGGCATGACAGTAAGAGAATTATGCAGTGCTGCCAT
AACCATGAGTGATAACACTGCGGCCAACTTACTTCTGACAACGATCGGAGGACCGAAGGAGCTAACCGCT
TTTTTGCACAACATGGGGGATCATGTAACTCGCCTTGATCGTTGGGAACCGGAGCTGAATGAAGCCATAC
CAAACGACGAGCGTGACACCACGATGCCTGTAGCAATGGCAACAACGTTGCGCAAACTATTAACTGGCGA
ACTACTTACTCTAGCTTCCCGGCAACAATTAATAGACTGGATGGAGGCGGATAAAGTTGCAGGACCACTT
CTGCGCTCGGCCCTTCCGGCTGGCTGGTTTATTGCTGATAAATCTGGAGCCGGTGAGCGTGGGTCTCGCG
GTATCATTGCAGCACTGGGGCCAGATGGTAAGCCCTCCCGTATCGTAGTTATCTACACGACGGGGAGTCA
GGCAACTATGGATGAACGAAATAGACAGATCGCTGAGATAGGTGCCTCACTGATTAAGCATTGGTAACTG
TCAGACCAAGTTTACTCATATATACTTTAGATTGATTTAAAACTTCATTTTTAATTTAAAAGGATCTAGG
TGAAGATCCTTTTTGATAATCTCATGACCAAAATCCCTTAACGTGAGTTTTCGTTCCACTGAGCGTCAGA
CCCCGTAGAAAAGATCAAAGGATCTTCTTGAGATCCTTTTTTTCTGCGCGTAATCTGCTGCTTGCAAACA
AAAAAACCACCGCTACCAGCGGTGGTTTGTTTGCCGGATCAAGAGCTACCAACTCTTTTTCCGAAGGTAA
CTGGCTTCAGCAGAGCGCAGATACCAAATACTGTTCTTCTAGTGTAGCCGTAGTTAGGCCACCACTTCAA
GAACTCTGTAGCACCGCCTACATACCTCGCTCTGCTAATCCTGTTACCAGTGGCTGCTGCCAGTGGCGAT
AAGTCGTGTCTTACCGGGTTGGACTCAAGACGATAGTTACCGGATAAGGCGCAGCGGTCGGGCTGAACGG
GGGGTTCGTGCACACAGCCCAGCTTGGAGCGAACGACCTACACCGAACTGAGATACCTACAGCGTGAGCT
ATGAGAAAGCGCCACGCTTCCCGAAGGGAGAAAGGCGGACAGGTATCCGGTAAGCGGCAGGGTCGGAACA
GGAGAGCGCACGAGGGAGCTTCCAGGGGGAAACGCCTGGTATCTTTATAGTCCTGTCGGGTTTCGCCACC
TCTGACTTGAGCGTCGATTTTTGTGATGCTCGTCAGGGGGGCGGAGCCTATGGAAAAACGCCAGCAACGC
GGCCTTTTTACGGTTCCTGGCCTTTTGCTGGCCTTTTGCTCACATGTTCTTTCCTGCGTTATCCCCTGAT
TCTGTGGATAACCGTATTACCGCCTTTGAGTGAGCTGATACCGCTCGCCGCAGCCGAACGACCGAGCGCA
GCGAGTCAGTGAGCGAGGAAGCGGAAGAGCGCCCAATACGCAAACCGCCTCTCCCCGCGCGTTGGCCGAT
TCATTAATGCAGCTGGCACGACAGGTTTCCCGACTGGAAAGCGGGCAGTGAGCGCAACGCAATTAATGTG
AGTTAGCTCACTCATTAGGCACCCCAGGCTTTACACTTTATGCTTCCGGCTCGTATGTTGTGTGGAATTG
TGAGCGGATAACAATTTCACACAGGAAACAGCTATGACCATGATTACGCCAAGCGCGCAATTAACCCTCA
CTAAAGGGAACAAAAGCTGGAGCTGCAAGCTTAATGTAGTCTTATGCAATACTCTTGTAGTCTTGCAACA
TGGTAACGATGAGTTAGCAACATGCCTTACAAGGAGAGAAAAAGCACCGTGCATGCCGATTGGTGGAAGT
AAGGTGGTACGATCGTGCCTTATTAGGAAGGCAACAGACGGGTCTGACATGGATTGGACGAACCACTGAA
TTGCCGCATTGCAGAGATATTGTATTTAAGTGCCTAGCTCGATACATAAACGGGTCTCTCTGGTTAGACC
AGATCTGAGCCTGGGAGCTCTCTGGCTAACTAGGGAACCCACTGCTTAAGCCTCAATAAAGCTTGCCTTG
AGTGCTTCAAGTAGTGTGTGCCCGTCTGTTGTGTGACTCTGGTAACTAGAGATCCCTCAGACCCTTTTAG
TCAGTGTGGAAAATCTCTAGCAGTGGCGCCCGAACAGGGACTTGAAAGCGAAAGGGAAACCAGAGGAGCT
CTCTCGACGCAGGACTCGGCTTGCTGAAGCGCGCACGGCAAGAGGCGAGGGGCGGCGACTGGTGAGTACG
CCAAAAATTTTGACTAGCGGAGGCTAGAAGGAGAGAGATGGGTGCGAGAGCGTCAGTATTAAGCGGGGGA
GAATTAGATCGCGATGGGAAAAAATTCGGTTAAGGCCAGGGGGAAAGAAAAAATATAAATTAAAACATAT
AGTATGGGCAAGCAGGGAGCTAGAACGATTCGCAGTTAATCCTGGCCTGTTAGAAACATCAGAAGGCTGT
AGACAAATACTGGGACAGCTACAACCATCCCTTCAGACAGGATCAGAAGAACTTAGATCATTATATAATA
CAGTAGCAACCCTCTATTGTGTGCATCAAAGGATAGAGATAAAAGACACCAAGGAAGCTTTAGACAAGAT
AGAGGAAGAGCAAAACAAAAGTAAGACCACCGCACAGCAAGCGGCCGCTGATCTTCAGACCTGGAGGAGG
AGATATGAGGGACAATTGGAGAAGTGAATTATATAAATATAAAGTAGTAAAAATTGAACCATTAGGAGTA
GCACCCACCAAGGCAAAGAGAAGAGTGGTGCAGAGAGAAAAAAGAGCAGTGGGAATAGGAGCTTTGTTCC
TTGGGTTCTTGGGAGCAGCAGGAAGCACTATGGGCGCAGCGTCAATGACGCTGACGGTACAGGCCAGACA
ATTATTGTCTGGTATAGTGCAGCAGCAGAACAATTTGCTGAGGGCTATTGAGGCGCAACAGCATCTGTTG
CAACTCACAGTCTGGGGCATCAAGCAGCTCCAGGCAAGAATCCTGGCTGTGGAAAGATACCTAAAGGATC
AACAGCTCCTGGGGATTTGGGGTTGCTCTGGAAAACTCATTTGCACCACTGCTGTGCCTTGGAATGCTAG
TTGGAGTAATAAATCTCTGGAACAGATTTGGAATCACACGACCTGGATGGAGTGGGACAGAGAAATTAAC
AATTACACAAGCTTAATACACTCCTTAATTGAAGAATCGCAAAACCAGCAAGAAAAGAATGAACAAGAAT
TATTGGAATTAGATAAATGGGCAAGTTTGTGGAATTGGTTTAACATAACAAATTGGCTGTGGTATATAAA
ATTATTCATAATGATAGTAGGAGGCTTGGTAGGTTTAAGAATAGTTTTTGCTGTACTTTCTATAGTGAAT
AGAGTTAGGCAGGGATATTCACCATTATCGTTTCAGACCCACCTCCCAACCCCGAGGGGACCCAGAGAGG
GCCTATTTCCCATGATTCCTTCATATTTGCATATACGATACAAGGCTGTTAGAGAGATAATTAGAATTAA
TTTGACTGTAAACACAAAGATATTAGTACAAAATACGTGACGTAGAAAGTAATAATTTCTTGGGTAGTTT
GCAGTTTTAAAATTATGTTTTAAAATGGACTATCATATGCTTACCGTAACTTGAAAGTATTTCGATTTCT
TGGCTTTATATATCTTGTGGAAAGGACGAAACACCGGCAGCCAGTACACATGTACCGTTTTAGAGCTAGA
AATAGCAAGTTAAAATAAGGCTAGTCCGTTATCAACTTGAAAAAGTGGCACCGAGTCGGTGCTTTTTTAA
GCTTGGCGTAACTAGATCTTGAGACAAATGGCAGTATTCATCCACAATTTTAAAAGAAAAGGGGGGATTG
GGGGGTACAGTGCAGGGGAAAGAATAGTAGACATAATAGCAACAGACATACAAACTAAAGAATTACAAAA
ACAAATTACAAAAATTCAAAATTTTCGGGTTTATTACAGGGACAGCAGAGATCCACTTTGGCGCCGGCTC
GAGGGGG
Features (pLannotate 1.2.2; 29 found; start..end, strand, type, name):
     14..80      +  CDS            small t antigen (fragment): SV40 (simian virus 40) small t antigen
    106..317     +  promoter       EF-1α core promoter: core promoter for human elongation factor EF-1α
    318..1256    +  intron         EF-1α intron A: intron upstream of the start codon of human EF-1α
   1278..1877    +  CDS            PuroR (fragment): puromycin N-acetyltransferase; pac from Streptomyces; confers resistance to puromycin
   1893..2481    +  misc_feature   WPRE: woodchuck hepatitis virus posttranscriptional regulatory element
   2532..2551    +  misc_feature   cPPT/CTS (fragment): central polypurine tract and central termination sequence of HIV-1
   2553..2786    +  LTR            3' LTR (ΔU3): self-inactivating 3' long terminal repeat (LTR) from HIV-1
   2864..2985    +  polyA_signal   SV40 poly(A) signal: SV40 polyadenylation signal
   3025..3160    +  rep_origin     SV40 ori: SV40 origin of replication
   3181..3199    -  promoter       T7 promoter: promoter for bacteriophage T7 RNA polymerase
   3207..3362    +  CDS            lacZα (fragment): LacZα fragment of β-galactosidase; lacZ fragment
   3367..3795    +  rep_origin     f1 ori (sequence partly withheld): f1 bacteriophage origin of replication; arrow indicates direction of (+) strand synthesis
   3848..3952    +  promoter       AmpR promoter: bla
   3953..4813    +  CDS            AmpR: β-lactamase; bla; confers resistance to ampicillin, carbenicillin, and related antibiotics
   4984..5572    +  rep_origin     ori: high-copy-number ColE1/pMB1/pBR322/pUC origin of replication
   5755..5847    +  CDS            lacI (fragment): lac repressor; lacI; The lac repressor binds to the lac operator to inhibit transcription in E. coli. This inhibition can be relieved by adding lactose or isopropyl-β-D-thiogalactopyranoside (IPTG).
   5860..5881    +  protein_bind   CAP binding site: CAP binding activates transcription in the presence of cAMP. E. coli catabolite activator protein
   5896..5926    +  promoter       lac promoter: promoter for the E. coli lac operon
   5934..5950    +  protein_bind   lac operator: The lac repressor binds to the lac operator to inhibit transcription in E. coli. This inhibition can be relieved by adding lactose or isopropyl-β-D-thiogalactopyranoside (IPTG). lac repressor encoded by lacI
   5995..6013    +  promoter       T3 promoter: promoter for bacteriophage T3 RNA polymerase
   6041..6267    +  promoter       RSV promoter: Rous sarcoma virus enhancer/promoter
   6268..6448    +  LTR            5' LTR (truncated): truncated 5' long terminal repeat (LTR) from HIV-1
   6495..6620    +  misc_feature   HIV-1 Ψ: packaging signal of human immunodeficiency virus type 1
   6604..6967    +  CDS            HIV-1 gag (fragment): gag protein from human immunodeficiency virus 1; gag
   7113..7346    +  misc_feature   RRE: The Rev response element (RRE) of HIV-1 allows for Rev-dependent mRNA export from the nucleus to the cytoplasm.
   7723..7749    +  CDS            Rev (fragment): human immunodeficiency virus 1 (HIV-1) Rev protein; rev; enhances nuclear export of unspliced and incompletely spliced viral mRNAs
   7753..7993    +  promoter       U6 promoter: RNA polymerase III promoter for human U6 snRNA
   8023..8098    +  misc_RNA       gRNA scaffold: guide RNA scaffold for the Streptococcus pyogenes CRISPR/Cas9 system
   8154..8271    +  misc_feature   cPPT/CTS: central polypurine tract and central termination sequence of HIV-1
