[The description below was written by a language model from this plasmid's Addgene catalogue record and pLannotate feature annotations shown in this document.]
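Description:
PTK7 gRNA (BRDN0001146728) is a third-generation lentiviral CRISPR guide plasmid built on the lentiGuide-Puro backbone, carrying a single guide RNA directed against human PTK7 (also known as CCK-4). The guide was designed to match several PTK7 reference transcripts. It is an individual clone associated with a human kinome gRNA library. In bacteria the 8.3 kb plasmid is maintained at high copy through a ColE1/pUC-type origin and selected with ampicillin via the β-lactamase gene. An f1 origin and remnants of lac and T7/T3 cloning-vector sequence are also annotated in the backbone.

The lentiviral transfer cassette begins with an RSV promoter fused to a truncated HIV-1 5' LTR, which drives Tat-independent production of the genomic RNA in packaging cells. This is followed by the Ψ packaging signal, a partial gag sequence, and the Rev response element for nuclear export. Within the proviral region, a human U6 RNA polymerase III promoter transcribes the PTK7-specific spacer joined to the Streptococcus pyogenes Cas9 gRNA scaffold. Downstream lie a cPPT/CTS element, which aids nuclear import, and an EF-1α core promoter with its intron A driving puromycin N-acetyltransferase for selection of transduced mammalian cells. A WPRE enhances transcript expression, and the ΔU3 self-inactivating 3' LTR disables LTR promoter activity after integration. An SV40 poly(A) signal and SV40 origin sit outside the 3' LTR.

The plasmid does not encode Cas9, so it is meant to be used alongside a separate Cas9 vector such as lentiCas9-Blast or in cells already expressing Cas9. In that setting it serves to disrupt PTK7 by Cas9-mediated editing.
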