Addgene plasmid #78024: PTK7 gRNA (BRDN0001146728)
Purpose: 3rd generation lentiviral gRNA plasmid targeting human PTK7
Depositing lab: John Doench & David Root. Depositing organization: Broad Institute. Publication: Optimized sgRNA design to maximize activity and minimize off-target effects of CRISPR-Cas9. Doench JG, Fusi N, Sullender M, Hegde M, Vaimberg EW, Donovan KF, Smith I, Tothova Z, Wilen C, Orchard R, Virgin HW, Listgarten J, Root DE. Nat Biotechnol. 2016 Jan 18. doi: 10.1038/nbt.3437. PubMed 26780180.
Backbone
  Vector backbone: lentiGuide-Puro
  Backbone manufacturer: Zhang Lab (Addgene plasmid # 52963)
  Vector type: Mammalian Expression, Lentiviral, CRISPR
  Selectable markers: Puromycin
Growth in bacteria
  Bacterial resistance: Ampicillin, 100 μg/mL
  Growth temperature: 37°C
  Growth strain: DH5alpha
  Copy number: High Copy
Gene/Insert
  Gene/Insert name: PTK7 (alt names: PTK7; NM_001270398.1)
  gRNA/shRNA sequence: GCAGCCAGTACACATGTACC
  Species: H. sapiens (human)
  Entrez Gene: PTK7 (a.k.a. CCK-4, CCK4)
  Promoter: hU6
  Cloning method: Unknown
  Sequencing primers: 5′ U6-F; 3′ pS2-R
Terms and licenses: Academic/Nonprofit Terms; Industry Terms: Not Available to Industry
Depositor comments: The gRNA was designed to target the following Genbank reference sequence(s): NM_001270398.1,NM_002821.4,NM_152880.3,NM_152881.3,NM_152882.3. Note that this plasmid does NOT contain Cas9. It should be used in conjunction with lentiCas9-Blast (Addgene #52962) or otherwise with cell lines already expressing Cas9. Browse the full kinome gRNA library at http://www.addgene.org/pooled-library/broadgpp-human-kinome/ or visit http://www.broadinstitute.org/rnai/public/ for detailed protocols and information.
How to cite: PTK7 gRNA (BRDN0001146728) was a gift from John Doench & David Root (Addgene plasmid # 78024 ; http://n2t.net/addgene:78024 ; RRID:Addgene_78024)
