>Addgene plasmid #78024 | PTK7 gRNA (BRDN0001146728) | depositor partial sequence | sequence record 145483 | Target Sequence
GCAGCCAGTACACATGTACC
