>Addgene plasmid #78024 | PTK7 gRNA (BRDN0001146728) | addgene partial sequence | sequence record 151437 | hU6-F 5'-GAGGGCCTATTTCCCATGATT-3'
GAGAGATAATTAGAATTAATTTGACTGTAAACACAAAGATATTAGTACAAAATACGTGACGTAGAAAGTA
ATAATTTCTTGGGTAGTTTGCAGTTTTAAAATTATGTTTTAAAATGGACTATCATATGCTTACCGTAACT
TGAAAGTATTTCGATTTCTTGGCTTTATATATCTTGTGGAAAGGACGAAACACCGGCAGCCAGTACACAT
GTACCGTTTTAGAGCTAGAAATAGCAAGTTAAAATAAGGCTAGTCCGTTATCAACTTGAAAAAGTGGCAC
CGAGTCGGTGCTTTTTTAAGCTTGGCGTAACTAGATCTTGAGACAAATGGCAGTATTCATCCACAATTTT
AAAAGAAAAGGGGGGATTGGGGGGTACAGTGCAGGGGAAAGAATAGTAGACATAATAGCAACAGACATAC
AAACTAAAGAATTACAAAAACAAATTACAAAAATTCAAAATTTTCGGGTTTATTACAGGGACAGCAGAGA
TCCACTTTGGCGCCGGCTCGAGGGGGCCCGGGTGCAAAGATGGATAAAGTTTTAAACAGAGAGGAATCTT
TGCAGCTAATGGACCTTCTAGGTCTTGAAAGGAGTGGGAATTGGCTCCGGTGCCCGTCAGTGGGCAGAGC
GCACATCGCCCACAGTCCCCGAGAAGTTGGGGGGAGGGGTCGGCAATTGATCCGGTGCCTAGAGAAGGTG
GCGCGGGGTAAACTGGGAAAGTGATGTCGTGTACTGGCTCCGCCTTTT
